>Addgene plasmid #226574 | siRNA-resistant SigmaR1-mNeonGreen R119A F191A | addgene full sequence | sequence record 451927 | Addgene NGS Result
TCCACTTAAAGGTACTGATGATGGTTTTGTCGTTGGGGTAAGTCTTCTTCGACCTGCACCAGTCCGCAGC
GGTCAGCGAGTTGGTCATCACAGGACCGTCAGCAGGGAAACCAGTCCCCTTCACCTGGGCCTCTCCTTTG
ATGTGGCTTCCCTCGTAGGTGTAGCGGTAGTTAACAGTAAGGGAGGCACCATCTTCAAACTGCATTGTGC
GATGGACTTGGTAGCCGGAGCCATCTACCATGGCGGCCTGGAAAGGCGACATCCCGTCAGGGTAGGGCAG
GTACTGATGGAAGCCATACCCGATATGAGGGACCAGAATCCAGGGGGAGAACTGGAGGTCACCCTTGGTG
GACTTCAGGTTTAACTCCTCATAACCATCATTTGGATTGCCGGTGCCCTGACCCACCATGTCAAAGTCCA
CACCGTTGATGGAGCCAAAGATGTGTAACTCATGTGTCGCTGGGAGAGAGGCCATGTTATCCTCCTCGCC
CTTGCTCACCATGGTGGCGACCGGTGGATCCCGGGCCCGCGGTACCCTAGGGTCCTGGCCAAAGAGGTAT
GTCGTCAATTCCAAGCGGAGGCCCCGAGCATAGGAGCGAAGAGTATAGAAGAGGGTGAGGAAGTCCTGGG
TGCTAGCGACAGTGTCGGCCAGCGCGAAGGCCAGGGTGGATGGGATGACGCCCCGGCCGTACTCGACCAT
CCAAGTATTGGGCCCCCACTCCACAGCTGTTGCCTCACCAGGCCCGTGTACTACCGTCTCCCCTGGGTAG
AAGACCTCACTTTTGGTGGTGCCCTCTCTCCACTGGTGGAAGGTGCCAGAGATGATGGTATCCGAGATCT
CAGCCCAGTAAGCCCCCGAGTGGCCGCGGGAGCCCAAGGCGGTGCCGAAGAGCAGCACATACTCGGACAG
CGAGGCGTGCAGAAGGCACATGGCGCCCATCCATCCACCAGCGTTGACGAACACCCACTGCAGCTCCTCG
TCGGGCAGCACGTGGCCTGGGTGCAGCCGCCGCAGCTCCACGATCAGTCTGCTAAATGCGAGTTCGTGGT
CCAGCCCAGCGTACTGCCGCGCCAACTGCGCTATCTCTTCGCGCTGGAAGACGAAGCTCTGCGTACCCAG
CCAGAGCCAGACGACCTGGGTCAGCACCGCTGCGACAGCCAGGAGCAGCGCGGCCCACGCCCACCGCCGG
CCCACGGCCCACTGCATCTCGAGATCTGAGTCCGGTAGCGCTAGCGGATCTGACGGTTCACTAAACCAGC
TCTGCTTATATAGACCTCCCACCGTACACGCCTACCGCCCATTTGCGTCAATGGGGCGGAGTTGTTACGA
CATTTTGGAAAGTCCCGTTGATTTTGGTGCCAAAACAAACTCCCATTGACGTCAATGGGGTGGAGACTTG
GAAATCCCCGTGAGTCAAACCGCTATCCACGCCCATTGATGTACTGCCAAAACCGCATCACCATGGTAAT
AGCGATGACTAATACGTAGATGTACTGCCAAGTAGGAAAGTCCCATAAGGTCATGTACTGGGCATAATGC
CAGGCGGGCCATTTACCGTCATTGACGTCAATAGGGGGCGTACTTGGCATATGATACACTTGATGTACTG
CCAAGTGGGCAGTTTACCGTAAATACTCCACCCATTGACGTCAATGGAAAGTCCCTATTGGCGTTACTAT
GGGAACATACGTCATTATTGACGTCAATGGGCGGGGGTCGTTGGGCGGTCAGCCAGGCGGGCCATTTACC
GTAAGTTATGTAACGCGGAACTCCATATATGGGCTATGAACTAATGACCCCGTAATTGATTACTATTAAT
AACTAATGCATGGCGGTAATACGGTTATCCACAGAATCAGGGGATAACGCAGGAAAGAACATGTGAGCAA
AAGGCCAGCAAAAGGCCAGGAACCGTAAAAAGGCCGCGTTGCTGGCGTTTTTCCATAGGCTCCGCCCCCC
TGACGAGCATCACAAAAATCGACGCTCAAGTCAGAGGTGGCGAAACCCGACAGGACTATAAAGATACCAG
GCGTTTCCCCCTGGAAGCTCCCTCGTGCGCTCTCCTGTTCCGACCCTGCCGCTTACCGGATACCTGTCCG
CCTTTCTCCCTTCGGGAAGCGTGGCGCTTTCTCATAGCTCACGCTGTAGGTATCTCAGTTCGGTGTAGGT
CGTTCGCTCCAAGCTGGGCTGTGTGCACGAACCCCCCGTTCAGCCCGACCGCTGCGCCTTATCCGGTAAC
TATCGTCTTGAGTCCAACCCGGTAAGACACGACTTATCGCCACTGGCAGCAGCCACTGGTAACAGGATTA
GCAGAGCGAGGTATGTAGGCGGTGCTACAGAGTTCTTGAAGTGGTGGCCTAACTACGGCTACACTAGAAG
AACAGTATTTGGTATCTGCGCTCTGCTGAAGCCAGTTACCTTCGGAAAAAGAGTTGGTAGCTCTTGATCC
GGCAAACAAACCACCGCTGGTAGCGGTGGTTTTTTTGTTTGCAAGCAGCAGATTACGCGCAGAAAAAAAG
GATCTCAAGAAGATCCTTTGATCTTTTCTACGGGGTCTGACGCTCAGTGGAACGAAAACTCACGTTAAGG
GATTTTGGTCATGAGATTATCAAAAAGGATCTTCACCTAGATCCTTTTAAATTAAAAATGAAGTTTTAAA
TCAATCTAAAGTATATATGAGTAACCTGAGGCTATGGCAGGGCCTGCCGCCCCGACGTTGGCTGCGAGCC
CTGGGCCTTCACCCGAACTTGGGGGGTGGGGTGGGGAAAAGGAAGAAACGCGGGCGTATTGGCCCCAATG
GGGTCTCGGTGGGGTATCGACAGAGTGCCAGCCCTGGGACCGAACCCCGCGTTTATGAACAAACGACCCA
ACACCGTGCGTTTTATTCTGTCTTTTTATTGCCGTCATAGCGCGGGTTCCTTCCGGTATTGTCTCCTTCC
GTGTTTCAGTTAGCCTCCCCCTAGGGTGGGCGAAGAACTCCAGCATGAGATCCCCGCGCTGGAGGATCAT
CCAGCCGGCGTCCCGGAAAACGATTCCGAAGCCCAACCTTTCATAGAAGGCGGCGGTGGAATCGAAATCT
CGTGATGGCAGGTTGGGCGTCGCTTGGTCGGTCATTTCGAACCCCAGAGTCCCGCTCAGAAGAACTCGTC
AAGAAGGCGATAGAAGGCGATGCGCTGCGAATCGGGAGCGGCGATACCGTAAAGCACGAGGAAGCGGTCA
GCCCATTCGCCGCCAAGCTCTTCAGCAATATCACGGGTAGCCAACGCTATGTCCTGATAGCGGTCCGCCA
CACCCAGCCGGCCACAGTCGATGAATCCAGAAAAGCGGCCATTTTCCACCATGATATTCGGCAAGCAGGC
ATCGCCATGGGTCACGACGAGATCCTCGCCGTCGGGCATGCTCGCCTTGAGCCTGGCGAACAGTTCGGCT
GGCGCGAGCCCCTGATGCTCTTCGTCCAGATCATCCTGATCGACAAGACCGGCTTCCATCCGAGTACGTG
CTCGCTCGATGCGATGTTTCGCTTGGTGGTCGAATGGGCAGGTAGCCGGATCAAGCGTATGCAGCCGCCG
CATTGCATCAGCCATGATGGATACTTTCTCGGCAGGAGCAAGGTGAGATGACAGGAGATCCTGCCCCGGC
ACTTCGCCCAATAGCAGCCAGTCCCTTCCCGCTTCAGTGACAACGTCGAGCACAGCTGCGCAAGGAACGC
CCGTCGTGGCCAGCCACGATAGCCGCGCTGCCTCGTCTTGCAGTTCATTCAGGGCACCGGACAGGTCGGT
CTTGACAAAAAGAACCGGGCGCCCCTGCGCTGACAGCCGGAACACGGCGGCATCAGAGCAGCCGATTGTC
TGTTGTGCCCAGTCATAGCCGAATAGCCTCTCCACCCAAGCGGCCGGAGAACCTGCGTGCAATCCATCTT
GTTCAATCATGCGAAACGATCCTCATCCTGTCTCTTGATCGATCTTTGCAAAAGCCTAGGCCTCCAAAAA
AGCCTCCTCACTACTTCTGGAATAGCTCAGAGGCCGAGGCGGCCTCGGCCTCTGCATAAATAAAAAAAAT
TAGTCAGCCATGGGGCGGAGAATGGGCGGAACTGGGCGGAGTTAGGGGCGGGATGGGCGGAGTTAGGGGC
GGGACTATGGTTGCTGACTAATTGAGATGCATGCTTTGCATACTTCTGCCTGCTGGGGAGCCTGGGGACT
TTCCACACCTGGTTGCTGACTAATTGAGATGCATGCTTTGCATACTTCTGCCTGCTGGGGAGCCTGGGGA
CTTTCCACACCCTAACTGACACACATTCCACAGCTGGTTCTTTCCGCCTCAGGACTCTTCCTTTTTCAAT
ATTATTGAAGCATTTATCAGGGTTATTGTCTCATGAGCGGATACATATTTGAATGTATTTAGAAAAATAA
ACAAATAGGGGTTCCGCGCACATTTCCCCGAAAAGTGCCACCTG
[124 nt withheld, positions 4455-4578]
C
[91 nt withheld, positions 4580-4670]
A
[49 nt withheld, positions 4672-4720]
CCTTTGACGTTGGAGTCCACGTTCTTT
[37 nt withheld, positions 4748-4784]
ACCCTATCTCGGTCTATTCTTTTGATTTATAAGGGATTTTGCCGATTTCGGCCTATTGGTTAAAAAATGA
GCTGATTTAACAAAAATTTAACGCGAATTTTAACAAAATATTAACGCTTACAATTTACGCCTTAAGATAC
ATTGATGAGTTTGGACAAACCACAACTAGAATGCAGTGAAAAAAATGCTTTATTTGTGAAATTTGTGATG
CTATTGCTTTATTTGTAACCATTATAAGCTGCAATAAACAAGTTAACAACAACAATTGCATTCATTTTAT
GTTTCAGGTTCAGGGGGAGGTGTGGGAGGTTTTTTAAAGCAAGTAAAACCTCTACAAATGTGGTATGGCT
GATTATGATCTAGAGTCGCGGCCGCTTACTTGTACAGCTCGTCCATGCCCATCACATCGGTAAAGGCCTT
TTGCCACTCCTTGAAGTTGAGCTCGGTCTTGGAGTGCTTGAGCTCCGTCTTACGGAACACGTACATCGGC
TGGTTCTTCAGATAGTTAGCCGCCATTGGCTTGGCAAAGGTGTAGGTGGTCCGCGCAGTGCTCCGGTAGC
GCTTGCCATTTCCAGTGGTGTAAC
Features (pLannotate 1.2.2; 16 found; start..end, strand, type, name):
    510..536     -  misc_feature   MCS (fragment): multiple cloning site
    539..1207    -  CDS            SIGMAR1: SGMR1_HUMAN - Also known as OPRS1, SRBP. Experimental evidence at protein level: Swiss-Prot protein existence level 1. Functions in lipid transport from the endoplasmic reticulum and is involved in a wide array of cellular functions probably through regulation of the biogenesis of lipid microdomains at the plasma membrane. Involved in the regulation of different receptors it plays a role in BDNF signaling and EGF signaling. Also regulates ion channels like the potassium channel and could modulate neurotransmitter release. Plays a role in calcium signaling through modulation together with ANK2
   1208..1235    -  misc_feature   MCS (fragment): multiple cloning site
   1258..1461    -  promoter       CMV promoter: human cytomegalovirus (CMV) immediate early promoter
   1462..1765    -  enhancer       CMV enhancer: human cytomegalovirus immediate early enhancer
   1940..2528    -  rep_origin     ori: high-copy-number ColE1/pMB1/pBR322/pUC origin of replication
   2750..2766    +  polyA_signal   bGH poly(A) signal (fragment): bovine growth hormone polyadenylation signal
   2857..2904    -  polyA_signal   HSV TK poly(A) signal: herpes simplex virus thymidine kinase polyadenylation signal (Cole and Stacy, 1985)
   2963..3115    -  CDS            ble (fragment): BLE_KLEPN - Experimental evidence at protein level: Swiss-Prot protein existence level 1. Binding protein with a strong affinity to the bleomycin family of antibiotics. Binds to CL990; an antimitotic-antibiotic compound. From Klebsiella pneumoniae.
   3136..3930    -  CDS            NeoR/KanR: aminoglycoside phosphotransferase from Tn5; aph(3')-II (or nptII); confers resistance to neomycin, kanamycin, and G418 (Geneticin®)
   3965..4322    -  promoter       SV40 promoter: SV40 enhancer and early promoter
   4324..4428    -  promoter       AmpR promoter: bla
   4455..4883    +  rep_origin     f1 ori (sequence partly withheld): f1 bacteriophage origin of replication; arrow indicates direction of (+) strand synthesis
   4917..5038    -  polyA_signal   SV40 poly(A) signal: SV40 polyadenylation signal
   5061..5144    -  CDS            large T antigen (fragment): large T antigen from SV40 (simian virus 40)
   5163..502     -  CDS            mNeonGreen (across the origin): mNeonGreen is a basic (constitutively fluorescent) green/yellow fluorescent protein published in 2013, derived from Branchiostoma lanceolatum. It is reported to be a very rapidly-maturing monomer with moderate acid sensitivity.
