[The description below was written by a language model from this plasmid's Addgene catalogue record and pLannotate feature annotations shown in this document.]
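Description:
siRNA-resistant SigmaR1-mNeonGreen R119A F191A is a mammalian expression plasmid of about 5.4 kb built on the mNeonGreen-N1 backbone, an N1-style vector in which an insert is placed upstream of the fluorescent protein to create a C-terminal fusion. It is maintained in E. coli through a high-copy ColE1/pUC-type origin and selected with kanamycin. The NeoR/KanR aminoglycoside phosphotransferase gene is driven by tandem bacterial (bla-type) and SV40 early promoters and terminated by the HSV TK polyadenylation signal, so the same marker can also confer G418 resistance in mammalian cells. An f1 origin is also present. The short annotated fragments of ble, a bGH poly(A) signal and SV40 large T antigen appear to be backbone remnants or partial annotation matches rather than functional elements.

The payload is the human SIGMAR1 (Sigma-1 receptor) coding sequence, flanked by residual multiple cloning site sequence and transcribed from the CMV immediate-early enhancer and promoter. Downstream of it lies mNeonGreen, a bright, rapidly maturing monomeric green/yellow fluorescent protein, and the transcript ends at the SV40 polyadenylation signal. The insert carries two alanine substitutions, R119A and F191A. It is also described as siRNA-resistant, which normally means silent changes at the siRNA target site, although the record does not specify the changes made.

This design suits knockdown-and-rescue experiments, in which endogenous SigmaR1 is depleted by siRNA and the tagged mutant is expressed in its place. The mutant's localisation and function can then be followed by live-cell fluorescence imaging. The associated publication concerns the role of SigmaR1 in shaping rough endoplasmic reticulum membrane sheets, but the record does not state what the two substitutions are intended to disrupt.
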