Addgene plasmid #226574: siRNA-resistant SigmaR1-mNeonGreen R119A F191A
Purpose: Encodes mutant siRNA resistant SigmaR1 protein (substitutions) labeled with mNeonGreen
Depositing lab: Gia Voeltz. Depositing organization: University of Colorado, Boulder. Publication: SigmaR1 shapes rough endoplasmic reticulum membrane sheets. Sawyer EM, Jensen LE, Meehl JB, Larsen KP, Petito DA, Hurley JH, Voeltz GK. Dev Cell. 2024 Jul 2:S1534-5807(24)00382-4. doi: 10.1016/j.devcel.2024.06.005. PubMed 38971154.
Backbone
  Vector backbone: mNeonGreen-N1
  Vector type: Mammalian Expression
Growth in bacteria
  Bacterial resistance: Kanamycin, 50 μg/mL
  Growth temperature: 37°C
  Growth strain: DH5alpha
  Copy number: High Copy
Gene/Insert
  Gene/Insert name: SigmaR1 (Sigma-1 Receptor)
  Species: H. sapiens (human)
  Mutation: R119A, F191A
  Entrez Gene: SIGMAR1 (a.k.a. ALS16, DSMA2, OPRS1, SIG-1R, SR-BP, SR-BP1, SRBP, hSigmaR1, sigma1R)
  Tag / fusion protein: mNeonGreen (C terminal on insert)
  Cloning method: Restriction Enzyme; 5′ cloning site Unknown (unknown if destroyed)
Terms and licenses: Academic/Nonprofit Terms; Industry Terms: Not Available to Industry
How to cite: siRNA-resistant SigmaR1-mNeonGreen R119A F191A was a gift from Gia Voeltz (Addgene plasmid # 226574 ; http://n2t.net/addgene:226574 ; RRID:Addgene_226574)
